>Addgene plasmid #50579 | pBUN6A11 | depositor full sequence | sequence record 75626 | pBUN6A11 sequence 13814 bps
GTTTACCCGCCAATATATCCTGTCAAACACTGATAGTTTAAACTGAAGGCGGGAAACGACAATCTGATCC
AAGCTCAAGCTAAGCTCACGTGACGGAATTAAGCTTAGTAATTCATCCAGGTCACCAAGTTCTAGGATTT
TCAGAACTGCAACTTATTTTATCAAGGAATCTTTAAACATACGAACAGATCACTTAAAGTTCTTCTGAAG
CAACTTAAAGTTATCAGGCATGCATGGATCTTGGAGGAATCAGATGTGCAGTCAGGGACCATAGCACAAG
ACAGGCGTCTTCTACTGGTGCTACCAGCAAATGCTGGAAGCCGGGAACACTGGGTACGTTGGAAACCACG
TGATGTGAAGAAGTAAGATAAACTGTAGGAGAAAAGCATTTCGTAGTGGGCCATGAAGCCTTTCAGGACA
TGTATTGCAGTATGGGCCGGCCCATTACGCAATTGGACGACAACAAAGACTAGTATTAGTACCACCTCGG
CTATCCACATAGATCAAAGCTGATTTAAAAGAGTTGTGCAGATGATCCGTGGCGTGAGACCAACCCAGTG
GACATAAGCCTGTTCGGTTCGTAAGCTGTAATGCAAGTAGCGTATGCGCTCACGCAACTGGTCCAGAACC
TTGACCGAACGCAGCGGTGGTAACGGCGCAGTGGCGGTTTTCATGGCTTGTTATGACTGTTTTTTTGGGG
TACAGTCTATGCCTCGGGCATCCAAGCAGCAAGCGCGTTACGCCGTGGGTCGATGTTTGATGTTATGGAG
CAGCAACGATGTTACGCAGCAGGGCAGTCGCCCTAAAACAAAGTTAAACATCATGGGGGAAGCGGTGATC
GCCGAAGTATCGACTCAACTATCAGAGGTAGTTGGCGTCATCGAGCGCCATCTCGAACCGACGTTGCTGG
CCGTACATTTGTACGGCTCCGCAGTGGATGGCGGCCTGAAGCCACACAGTGATATTGATTTGCTGGTTAC
GGTGACCGTAAGGCTTGATGAAACAACGCGGCGAGCTTTGATCAACGACCTTTTGGAAACTTCGGCTTCC
CCTGGAGAGAGCGAGATTCTCCGCGCTGTAGAAGTCACCATTGTTGTGCACGACGACATCATTCCGTGGC
GTTATCCAGCTAAGCGCGAACTGCAATTTGGAGAATGGCAGCGCAATGACATTCTTGCAGGTATCTTCGA
GCCAGCCACGATCGACATTGATCTGGCTATCTTGCTGACAAAAGCAAGAGAACATAGCGTTGCCTTGGTA
GGTCCAGCGGCGGAGGAACTCTTTGATCCGGTTCCTGAACAGGATCTATTTGAGGCGCTAAATGAAACCT
TAACGCTATGGAACTCGCCGCCCGACTGGGCTGGCGATGAGCGAAATGTAGTGCTTACGTTGTCCCGCAT
TTGGTACAGCGCAGTAACCGGCAAAATCGCGCCGAAGGATGTCGCTGCCGACTGGGCAATGGAGCGCCTG
CCGGCCCAGTATCAGCCCGTCATACTTGAAGCTAGACAGGCTTATCTTGGACAAGAAGAAGATCGCTTGG
CCTCGCGCGCAGATCAGTTGGAAGAATTTGTCCACTACGTGAAAGGCGAGATCACCAAGGTAGTCGGCAA
ATAATGTCTAGCTAGAAATTCGTTCAAGCCGACGCCGCTTCGCGGCGCGGCTTAACTCAAGCGTTAGATG
CACTAAGCACATAATTGCTCACAGCCAAACTATCAGGTCAAGTCTGCTTTTATTATTTTTAAGCGTGCAT
AATAAGCCGGTCTCGGTTTTAGAGCTAGAAATAGCAAGTTAAAATAAGGCTAGTCCGTTATCAACTTGAA
AAAGTGGCACCGAGTCGGTGCTTTTTTTTTTCGTTTTGCATTGAGTTTTCTCCGTCGCATGTTTGCAGTT
TTATTTTCCGTTTTGCATTGAAATTTCTCCGTCTCATGTTTGCAGCGTGTTCAAAAAGTACGCAGCTGTA
TTTCACTTATTTACGGCGCCACATTTTCATGCCGTTTGTGCCAACTATCCCGAGCTAGTGAATACAGCTT
GGCTTCACACAACACTGGTGACCCGCTGACCTGCTCGTACCTCGTACCGTCGTACGGCACAGCATTTGGA
ATTAAAGGGTGTGATCGATACTGCTTGCTGCTAAGCTTGATATCGAATTCCTGCAGTGCAGCGTGACCCG
GTCGTGCCCCTCTCTAGAGATAATGAGCATTGCATGTCTAAGTTATAAAAAATTACCACATATTTTTTTT
GTCACACTTGTTTGAAGTGCAGTTTATCTATCTTTATACATATATTTAAACTTTACTCTACGAATAATAT
AATCTATAGTACTACAATAATATCAGTGTTTTAGAGAATCATATAAATGAACAGTTAGACATGGTCTAAA
GGACAATTGAGTATTTTGACAACAGGACTCTACAGTTTTATCTTTTTAGTGTGCATGTGTTCTCCTTTTT
TTTTGCAAATAGCTTCACCTATATAATACTTCATCCATTTTATTAGTACATCCATTTAGGGTTTAGGGTT
AATGGTTTTTATAGACTAATTTTTTTAGTACATCTATTTTATTCTATTTTAGCCTCTAAATTAAGAAAAC
TAAAACTCTATTTTAGTTTTTTTATTTAATAATTTAGATATAAAATAGAATAAAATAAAGTGACTAAAAA
TTAAACAAATACCCTTTAAGAAATTAAAAAAACTAAGGAAACATTTTTCTTGTTTCGAGTAGATAATGCC
AGCCTGTTAAACGCCGTCGACGAGTCTAACGGACACCAACCAGCGAACCAGCAGCGTCGCGTCGGGCCAA
GCGAAGCAGACGGCACGGCATCTCTGTCGCTGCCTCTGGACCCCTCTCGAGAGTTCCGCTCCACCGTTGG
ACTTGCTCCGCTGTCGGCATCCAGAAATGCGTGGCGGAGCGGCAGACGTGAGCCGGCACGGCAGGCGGCC
TCCTCCTCCTCTCACGGCACGGCAGCTACGGGGGATTCCTTTCCCACCGCTCCTTCGCTTTCCCTTCCTC
GCCCGCCGTAATAAATAGACACCCCCTCCACACCCTCTTTCCCCAACCTCGTGTTGTTCGGAGCGCACAC
ACACACAACCAGATCTCCCCCAAATCCACCCGTCGGCACCTCCGCTTCAAGGTACGCCGCTCGTCCTCCC
CCCCCCCCCCTCTCTACCTTCTCTAGATCGGCGTTCCGGTCCATGGTTAGGGCCCGGTAGTTCTACTTCT
GTTCATGTTTGTGTTAGATCCGTGTTTGTGTTAGATCCGTGCTGCTAGCGTTCGTACACGGATGCGACCT
GTACGTCAGACACGTTCTGATTGCTAACTTGCCAGTGTTTCTCTTTGGGGAATCCTGGGATGGCTCTAGC
CGTTCCGCAGACGGGATCGATTTCATGATTTTTTTTGTTTCGTTGCATAGGGTTTGGTTTGCCCTTTTCC
TTTATTTCAATATATGCCGTGCACTTGTTTGTCGGGTCATCTTTTCATGCTTTTTTTTGTCTTGGTTGTG
ATGATGTGGTCTGGTTGGGCGGTCGTTCTAGATCGGAGTAGAATTCTGTTTCAAACTACCTGGTGGATTT
ATTAATTTTGGATCTGTATGTGTGTGCCATACATATTCATAGTTACGAATTGAAGATGATGGATGGAAAT
ATCGATCTAGGATAGGTATACATGTTGATGCGGGTTTTACTGATGCATATACAGAGATGCTTTTTGTTCG
CTTGGTTGTGATGATGTGGTGTGGTTGGGCGGTCGTTCATTCGTTCTAGATCGGAGTAGAATACTGTTTC
AAACTACCTGGTGTATTTATTAATTTTGGAACTGTATGTGTGTGTCATACATCTTCATAGTTACGAGTTT
AAGATGGATGGAAATATCGATCTAGGATAGGTATACATGTTGATGTGGGTTTTACTGATGCATATACATG
ATGGCATATGCAGCATCTATTCATATGCTCTAACCTTGAGTACCTATCTATTATAATAAACAAGTATGTT
TTATAATTATTTTGATCTTGATATACTTGGATGATGGCATATGCAGCAGCTATATGTGGATTTTTTTAGC
CCTGCCTTCATACGCTATTTATTTGCTTGGTACTGTTTCTTTTGTCGATGCTCACCCTGTTGTTTGGTGT
TACTTCTGCAGCCCGGGGGATCCCCAATACTTGTATGGCCGCGGCCGCTCTAGATGGATTACAAGGACCA
CGACGGGGATTACAAGGACCACGACATTGATTACAAGGATGATGATGACAAGATGGCTCCGAAGAAGAAG
AGGAAGGTTGGCATCCACGGGGTGCCAGCTGCTGACAAGAAGTACTCGATCGGCCTCGCCATTGGGACTA
ACTCTGTTGGCTGGGCCGTGATCACCGACGAGTACAAGGTGCCCTCAAAGAAGTTCAAGGTCCTGGGCAA
CACCGATCGGCATTCCATCAAGAAGAATCTCATTGGCGCTCTCCTGTTCGACAGCGGCGAGACGGCTGAG
GCTACGCGGCTCAAGCGCACCGCCCGCAGGCGGTACACGCGCAGGAAGAATCGCATCTGCTACCTGCAGG
AGATTTTCTCCAACGAGATGGCGAAGGTTGACGATTCTTTCTTCCACAGGCTGGAGGAGTCATTCCTCGT
GGAGGAGGATAAGAAGCACGAGCGGCATCCAATCTTCGGCAACATTGTCGACGAGGTTGCCTACCACGAG
AAGTACCCTACGATCTACCATCTGCGGAAGAAGCTCGTGGACTCCACAGATAAGGCGGACCTCCGCCTGA
TCTACCTCGCTCTGGCCCACATGATTAAGTTCAGGGGCCATTTCCTGATCGAGGGGGATCTCAACCCGGA
CAATAGCGATGTTGACAAGCTGTTCATCCAGCTCGTGCAGACGTACAACCAGCTCTTCGAGGAGAACCCC
ATTAATGCGTCAGGCGTCGACGCGAAGGCTATCCTGTCCGCTAGGCTCTCGAAGTCTCGGCGCCTCGAGA
ACCTGATCGCCCAGCTGCCGGGCGAGAAGAAGAACGGCCTGTTCGGGAATCTCATTGCGCTCAGCCTGGG
GCTCACGCCCAACTTCAAGTCGAATTTCGATCTCGCTGAGGACGCCAAGCTGCAGCTCTCCAAGGACACA
TACGACGATGACCTGGATAACCTCCTGGCCCAGATCGGCGATCAGTACGCGGACCTGTTCCTCGCTGCCA
AGAATCTGTCGGACGCCATCCTCCTGTCTGATATTCTCAGGGTGAACACCGAGATTACGAAGGCTCCGCT
CTCAGCCTCCATGATCAAGCGCTACGACGAGCACCATCAGGATCTGACCCTCCTGAAGGCGCTGGTCAGG
CAGCAGCTCCCCGAGAAGTACAAGGAGATCTTCTTCGATCAGTCGAAGAACGGCTACGCTGGGTACATTG
ACGGCGGGGCCTCTCAGGAGGAGTTCTACAAGTTCATCAAGCCGATTCTGGAGAAGATGGACGGCACGGA
GGAGCTGCTGGTGAAGCTCAATCGCGAGGACCTCCTGAGGAAGCAGCGGACATTCGATAACGGCAGCATC
CCACACCAGATTCATCTCGGGGAGCTGCACGCTATCCTGAGGAGGCAGGAGGACTTCTACCCTTTCCTCA
AGGATAACCGCGAGAAGATCGAGAAGATTCTGACTTTCAGGATCCCGTACTACGTCGGCCCACTCGCTAG
GGGCAACTCCCGCTTCGCTTGGATGACCCGCAAGTCAGAGGAGACGATCACGCCGTGGAACTTCGAGGAG
GTGGTCGACAAGGGCGCTAGCGCTCAGTCGTTCATCGAGAGGATGACGAATTTCGACAAGAACCTGCCAA
ATGAGAAGGTGCTCCCTAAGCACTCGCTCCTGTACGAGTACTTCACAGTCTACAACGAGCTGACTAAGGT
GAAGTATGTGACCGAGGGCATGAGGAAGCCGGCTTTCCTGTCTGGGGAGCAGAAGAAGGCCATCGTGGAC
CTCCTGTTCAAGACCAACCGGAAGGTCACGGTTAAGCAGCTCAAGGAGGACTACTTCAAGAAGATTGAGT
GCTTCGATTCGGTCGAGATCTCTGGCGTTGAGGACCGCTTCAACGCCTCCCTGGGGACCTACCACGATCT
CCTGAAGATCATTAAGGATAAGGACTTCCTGGACAACGAGGAGAATGAGGATATCCTCGAGGACATTGTG
CTGACACTCACTCTGTTCGAGGACCGGGAGATGATCGAGGAGCGCCTGAAGACTTACGCCCATCTCTTCG
ATGACAAGGTCATGAAGCAGCTCAAGAGGAGGAGGTACACCGGCTGGGGGAGGCTGAGCAGGAAGCTCAT
CAACGGCATTCGGGACAAGCAGTCCGGGAAGACGATCCTCGACTTCCTGAAGAGCGATGGCTTCGCGAAC
CGCAATTTCATGCAGCTGATTCACGATGACAGCCTCACATTCAAGGAGGATATCCAGAAGGCTCAGGTGA
GCGGCCAGGGGGACTCGCTGCACGAGCATATCGCGAACCTCGCTGGCTCGCCAGCTATCAAGAAGGGGAT
TCTGCAGACCGTGAAGGTTGTGGACGAGCTGGTGAAGGTCATGGGCAGGCACAAGCCTGAGAACATCGTC
ATTGAGATGGCCCGGGAGAATCAGACCACGCAGAAGGGCCAGAAGAACTCACGCGAGAGGATGAAGAGGA
TCGAGGAGGGCATTAAGGAGCTGGGGTCCCAGATCCTCAAGGAGCACCCGGTGGAGAACACGCAGCTGCA
GAATGAGAAGCTCTACCTGTACTACCTCCAGAATGGCCGCGATATGTATGTGGACCAGGAGCTGGATATT
AACAGGCTCAGCGATTACGACGTCGATGCCATCGTTCCACAGTCATTCCTGAAGGATGACTCCATTGACA
ACAAGGTCCTCACCAGGTCGGACAAGAACCGGGGCAAGTCTGATAATGTTCCTTCAGAGGAGGTCGTTAA
GAAGATGAAGAACTACTGGCGCCAGCTCCTGAATGCCAAGCTGATCACGCAGCGGAAGTTCGATAACCTC
ACAAAGGCTGAGAGGGGCGGGCTCTCTGAGCTGGACAAGGCGGGCTTCATCAAGAGGCAGCTGGTCGAGA
CACGGCAGATCACTAAGCACGTTGCGCAGATTCTCGACTCACGGATGAACACTAAGTACGATGAGAATGA
CAAGCTGATCCGCGAGGTGAAGGTCATCACCCTGAAGTCAAAGCTCGTCTCCGACTTCAGGAAGGATTTC
CAGTTCTACAAGGTTCGGGAGATCAACAATTACCACCATGCCCATGACGCGTACCTGAACGCGGTGGTCG
GCACAGCTCTGATCAAGAAGTACCCAAAGCTCGAGAGCGAGTTCGTGTACGGGGACTACAAGGTTTACGA
TGTGAGGAAGATGATCGCCAAGTCGGAGCAGGAGATTGGCAAGGCTACCGCCAAGTACTTCTTCTACTCT
AACATTATGAATTTCTTCAAGACAGAGATCACTCTGGCCAATGGCGAGATCCGGAAGCGCCCCCTCATCG
AGACGAACGGCGAGACGGGGGAGATCGTGTGGGACAAGGGCAGGGATTTCGCGACCGTCAGGAAGGTTCT
CTCCATGCCACAAGTGAATATCGTCAAGAAGACAGAGGTCCAGACTGGCGGGTTCTCTAAGGAGTCAATT
CTGCCTAAGCGGAACAGCGACAAGCTCATCGCCCGCAAGAAGGACTGGGATCCGAAGAAGTACGGCGGGT
TCGACAGCCCCACTGTGGCCTACTCGGTCCTGGTTGTGGCGAAGGTTGAGAAGGGCAAGTCCAAGAAGCT
CAAGAGCGTGAAGGAGCTGCTGGGGATCACGATTATGGAGCGCTCCAGCTTCGAGAAGAACCCGATCGAT
TTCCTGGAGGCGAAGGGCTACAAGGAGGTGAAGAAGGACCTGATCATTAAGCTCCCCAAGTACTCACTCT
TCGAGCTGGAGAACGGCAGGAAGCGGATGCTGGCTTCCGCTGGCGAGCTGCAGAAGGGGAACGAGCTGGC
TCTGCCGTCCAAGTATGTGAACTTCCTCTACCTGGCCTCCCACTACGAGAAGCTCAAGGGCAGCCCCGAG
GACAACGAGCAGAAGCAGCTGTTCGTCGAGCAGCACAAGCATTACCTCGACGAGATCATTGAGCAGATTT
CCGAGTTCTCCAAGCGCGTGATCCTGGCCGACGCGAATCTGGATAAGGTCCTCTCCGCGTACAACAAGCA
CCGCGACAAGCCAATCAGGGAGCAGGCTGAGAATATCATTCATCTCTTCACCCTGACGAACCTCGGCGCC
CCTGCTGCTTTCAAGTACTTCGACACAACTATCGATCGCAAGAGGTACACAAGCACTAAGGAGGTCCTGG
ACGCGACCCTCATCCACCAGTCGATTACCGGCCTCTACGAGACGCGCATCGACCTGTCTCAGCTCGGGGG
CGACAAGCGGCCAGCGGCGACGAAGAAGGCGGGGCAGGCGAAGAAGAAGAAGTCCGGGTCATCAGGCAGC
CCTAAGAAGAAGAGGAAGGTCGGCAGCAGCGGCAGCCCCAAGAAGAAGAGGAAGGTCGGGTCGGACGCCC
TCGACGATTTCGACCTCGATATGCTGGGCTCCGACGCCCTGGACGACTTCGACCTCGATATGCTCGGGAG
CGACGCGCTCGACGACTTTGACCTCGATATGCTCGGGTCGGACGCTCTGGACGATTTTGACCTCGATATG
CTGGGGTCGCCTAAGAAGAAGCGGAAGGTTGGCTCATACCCATACGATGTGCCCGACTACGCCTCCTGAG
CTCAGGCCTCCATACAAGTATTGGGGATCCGAATTTCCCCGATCGTTCAAACATTTGGCAATAAAGTTTC
TTAAGATTGAATCCTGTTGCCGGTCTTGCGATGATTATCATATAATTTCTGTTGAATTACGTTAAGCATG
TAATAATTAACATGTAATGCATGACGTTATTTATGAGATGGGTTTTTATGATTAGAGTCCCGCAATTATA
CATTTAATACGCGATAGAAAACAAAATATAGCGCGCAAACTAGGATAAATTATCGCGCGCGGTGTCATCT
ATGTTACTAGATCGGGAATTCACTGGCCGTCGTTTTACAACGTCGTGACTGGGAAAACCCTGGCGTTACC
CAACTTAATCGCCTTGCAGCACATCCCCCTTTCGCCAGGGGTACCGAGCTCTAGAATTCGAGGCGGTTTG
CGTATTGGCTAGAGCAGCTTGCCAACATGGTGGAGCACGACACTCTCGTCTACTCCAAGAATATCAAAGA
TACAGTCTCAGAAGACCAAAGGGCTATTGAGACTTTTCAACAAAGGGTAATATCGGGAAACCTCCTCGGA
TTCCATTGCCCAGCTATCTGTCACTTCATCAAAAGGACAGTAGAAAAGGAAGGTGGCACCTACAAATGCC
ATCATTGCGATAAAGGAAAGGCTATCGTTCAAGATGCCTCTGCCGACAGTGGTCCCAAAGATGGACCCCC
ACCCACGAGGAGCATCGTGGAAAAAGAAGACGTTCCAACCACGTCTTCAAAGCAAGTGGATTGATGTGAT
AACATGGTGGAGCACGACACTCTCGTCTACTCCAAGAATATCAAAGATACAGTCTCAGAAGACCAAAGGG
CTATTGAGACTTTTCAACAAAGGGTAATATCGGGAAACCTCCTCGGATTCCATTGCCCAGCTATCTGTCA
CTTCATCAAAAGGACAGTAGAAAAGGAAGGTGGCACCTACAAATGCCATCATTGCGATAAAGGAAAGGCT
ATCGTTCAAGATGCCTCTGCCGACAGTGGTCCCAAAGATGGACCCCCACCCACGAGGAGCATCGTGGAAA
AAGAAGACGTTCCAACCACGTCTTCAAAGCAAGTGGATTGATGTGATATCTCCACTGACGTAAGGGATGA
CGCACAATCCCACTATCCTTCGCAAGACCTTCCTCTATATAAGGAAGTTCATTTCATTTGGAGAGGACAC
GCTGAAATCACCAGTCTCTCTCTACAAATCTATCTCTCTCGAGTCTACCATGAGCCCAGAACGACGCCCG
GCCGACATCCGCCGTGCCACCGAGGCGGACATGCCGGCGGTCTGCACCATCGTCAACCACTACATCGAGA
CAAGCACGGTCAACTTCCGTACCGAGCCGCAGGAACCGCAGGAGTGGACGGACGACCTCGTCCGTCTGCG
GGAGCGCTATCCCTGGCTCGTCGCCGAGGTGGACGGCGAGGTCGCCGGCATCGCCTACGCGGGCCCCTGG
AAGGCACGCAACGCCTACGACTGGACGGCCGAGTCGACCGTGTACGTCTCCCCCCGCCACCAGCGGACGG
GACTGGGCTCCACGCTCTACACCCACCTGCTGAAGTCCCTGGAGGCACAGGGCTTCAAGAGCGTGGTCGC
TGTCATCGGGCTGCCCAACGACCCGAGCGTGCGCATGCACGAGGCGCTCGGATATGCCCCCCGCGGCATG
CTGCGGGCGGCCGGCTTCAAGCACGGGAACTGGCATGACGTGGGTTTCTGGCAGCTGGACTTCAGCCTGC
CGGTACCGCCCCGTCCGGTCCTGCCCGTCACCGAGATTTGACTCGAGTTTCTCCATAATAATGTGTGAGT
AGTTCCCAGATAAGGGAATTAGGGTTCCTATAGGGTTTCGCTCATGTGTTGAGCATATAAGAAACCCTTA
GTATGTATTTGTATTTGTAAAATACTTCTATCAATAAAATTTCTAATTCCTAAAACCAAAATCCAGTACT
AAAATCCAGATCCCCCGAATTAATTCGGCGTTAATTCAGTACATTAAAAACGTCCGCAATGTGTTATTAA
GTTGTCACTAGTCAGGTTAACTCAATTCGGCGTTAATTCAGTACATTAAAAACGTCCGCAATGTGTTATT
AAGTTGTCTAAGCGTCAATTTGTTTACACCACAATATATCCTGCCACCAGCCAGCCAACAGCTCCCCGAC
CGGCAGCTCGGCACAAAATCACCACTCGATACAGGCAGCCCATCAGTCCGGGACGGCGTCAGCGGGAGAG
CCGTTGTAAGGCGGCAGACTTTGCTCATGTTACCGATGCTATTCGGAAGAACGGCAACTAAGCTGCCGGG
TTTGAAACACGGATGATCTCGCGGAGGGTAGCATGTTGATTGTAACGATGACAGAGCGTTGCTGCCTGTG
ATCACTTAAGTAACTAACTAACAGGAAGAGTTTGTAGAAACGCAAAAAGGCCATCCGTCAGGATGGCCTT
CTGCTTAGTTTGATGCCTGGCAGTTTATGGCGGGCGTCCTGCCCGCCACCCTCCGGGCCGTTGCTTCACA
ACGTTCAAATCCGCTCCCGGCGGATTTGTCCTACTCAGGAGAGCGTTCACCGACAAACAACAGATAAAAC
GAAAGGCCCAGTCTTCCGACTGAGCCTTTCGTTTTATTTGATGCCTGGCAGTTCCCTACTCTCGCTTAGT
AGTTAGACGTCCCCGAGATCCATGCTAGACCATGAATCCAGAAGCCCGAGAGGTTGCCGCCTTTCGGGCT
TTTTCTTTTTCAAAAAAAAAAATTTATAAAACGATCTGTTGCGGCCGGCCGCCGGGTTGTGGGCAAAGGC
GCTCGACGGTGGGCAACCGCTTGCGGTTGTCCACGGGCGGAGCCGGTGCGCGTAGCGCATTGTCCACAAG
CCAAGGGCGACCAATAATTGATATATATATTCATAATTGAAAAGCTAATTGAACATACTACTTGCTGTAA
CTACTTGCCGGAGCGAGGGGTGTTTGCAAGCTGTTGATCTGAAAGGGCTATTAGCGTTCTCACGTGCCTT
TTTGATTAGCGATTTCACGTGACCTTATTAGCGATTTCACGTACTCCGATTAGCGATTTCACGTACCCTG
ATTAGCGATTTCACGTGGATAGTTTTTGGAGCGGGCCGGAAAGCCCCGTGAATCAAGGCTTTGCGGGGCA
TTAGCGGTTTCACGTGGATAACTACCCTCTATCCACAGGCTTCCGGGGATAAAAAAGCCCGCTCGACGGC
GGGCTGTTGGATGGGGATCTAGCGGTAATACGGTTATCCACAGAATCAGGGGATAACGCAGGAAAGAACA
TGTGAGCAAAAGGCCAGCAAAAGGCCAGGAACCGTAAAAAGGCCGCGTTGCTGGCGTTTTTCCATAGGCT
CCGCCCCCCTGACGAGCATCACAAAAATCGACGCTCAAGTCAGAGGTGGCGAAACCCGACAGGACTATAA
AGATACCAGGCGTTTCCCCCTGGAAGCTCCCTCGTGCGCTCTCCTGTTCCGACCCTGCCGCTTACCGGAT
ACCTGTCCGCCTTTCTCCCTTCGGGAAGCGTGGCGCTTTCTCATAGCTCACGCTGTAGGTATCTCAGTTC
GGTGTAGGTCGTTCGCTCCAAGCTGGGCTGTGTGCACGAACCCCCCGTTCAGCCCGACCGCTGCGCCTTA
TCCGGTAACTATCGTCTTGAGTCCAACCCGGTAAGACACGACTTATCGCCACTGGCAGCAGCCACTGGTA
ACAGGATTAGCAGAGCGAGGTATGTAGGCGGTGCTACAGAGTTCTTGAAGTGGTGGCCTAACTACGGCTA
CACTAGAAGAACAGTATTTGGTATCTGCGCTCTGCTGAAGCCAGTTACCTTCGGAAAAAGAGTTGGTAGC
TCTTGATCCGGCAAACAAACCACCGCTGGTAGCGGTGGTTTTTTTGTTTGCAAGCAGCAGATTACGCGCA
GAAAAAAAGGATCTCAAGAAGATCCTTTGATCTTTTCTACCGGGTCTGACGCTCAGTGGAACGGGGCCCA
ATCTGAATAATGTTACAACCAATTAACCAATTCTGATTAGAAAAACTCATCGAGCATCAAATGAAACTGC
AATTTATTCATATCAGGATTATCAATACCATATTTTTGAAAAAGCCGTTTCTGTAATGAAGGAGAAAACT
CACCGAGGCAGTTCCATAGGATGGCAAGATCCTGGTATCGGTCTGCGATTCCGACTCGTCCAACATCAAT
ACAACCTATTAATTTCCCCTCGTCAAAAATAAGGTTATCAAGTGAGAAATCACCATGAGTGACGACTGAA
TCCGGTGAGAATGGCAAAAGTTTATGCATTTCTTTCCAGACTTGTTCAACAGGCCAGCCATTACGCTCGT
CATCAAAATCACTCGCATCAACCAAACCGTTATTCATTCGTGATTGCGCCTGAGCGAGACGAAATACGCG
ATCGCTGTTAAAAGGACAATTACAAACAGGAATCGAATGCAACCGGCGCAGGGACACTGCCAGCGCATCA
ACAATATTTTCACCTGAATCAGGATATTCTTCTAATACCTGGAATGCTGTTTTTCCGGGGATCGCAGTGG
TGAGTAACCATGCATCATCAGGAGTACGGATAAAATGCTTGATGGTCGGAAGAGGCATAAATTCCGTCAG
CCAGTTTAGTCTGACCATCTCATCTGTAACATCATTGGCAACGCTACCTTTGCCATGTTTCAGAAACAAC
TCTGGCGCATCGGGCTTCCCATACAAGCGATAGATTGTCGCACCTGATTGCCCGACATTATCGCGAGCCC
ATTTATACCCATATAAATCAGCATCCATGTTGGAATTTAATCGCGGCCTCGACGTTTCCCGTTGAATATG
GCTCATAACACCCCTTGTATTACTGTTTATGTAAGCAGACAGTTTTATTGTTCATGATGATATATTTTTA
TCTTGTGCAATGTAACATCAGAGATTTTGAGACACGGGCCAGAGCTGCAGTTTGATCCCGAGGGGAACCC
TGTGGTTGACATGCACATACAAATGGACGAACGGATAAACCTTTTCACGCCCTTTTAAATATCCGTTATT
CTAATAAACGCTCTTTTCTCTTAG
Features (pLannotate 1.2.2; 20 found; start..end, strand, type, name):
      1..25      -  misc_feature   RB T-DNA repeat: right border repeat from nopaline C58 T-DNA
    164..543     +  promoter       OsU3 promoter: Oryza sativa (rice) snRNA U3 promoter
    561..584     +  promoter       Pc promoter (fragment): intI1 (promoter lies within the coding sequence); class 1 integron promoter
    760..816     +  CDS            GmR (fragment): gentamycin acetyltransferase; aacC1; confers resistance to gentamycin
    827..1614    +  CDS            SmR (fragment): aminoglycoside adenylyltransferase (Murphy, 1985); aadA; confers resistance to spectinomycin and streptomycin
   1766..1841    +  misc_RNA       gRNA scaffold: guide RNA scaffold for the Streptococcus pyogenes CRISPR/Cas9 system
   2151..4141    +  promoter       Ubi promoter: maize polyubiquitin gene promoter
   4229..4248    +  CDS            2xFLAG (fragment): two tandem FLAG® epitope tags
   4304..8404    +  CDS            cas9: CAS9_STRP1 - Also known as csn1 From Streptococcus pyogenes serotype M1.
   8791..9043    +  terminator     NOS terminator: nopaline synthase terminator and poly(A) signal
   9048..9138    +  CDS            lacZα (fragment): LacZα fragment of β-galactosidase; lacZ fragment
   9268..9945    +  promoter       CaMV 35S promoter (enhanced): cauliflower mosaic virus 35S promoter with a duplicated enhancer region
   9990..10538   +  CDS            bar: PAT_STRHY - Experimental evidence at protein level: Swiss-Prot protein existence level 1. Inactivates phosphinothricin (PPT) by transfer of an acetyl group from acetyl CoA. Can also acetylate demethylphosphinothricin but not PTT or glutamate. This enzyme is an effector of phosphinothricin tripeptide (PTT or bialaphos) resistance. From Streptomyces hygroscopicus. Introduced by genetic manipulation and expressed in glufosinate-tolerant maize by Dekalb Genetics.
  10548..10722   +  polyA_signal   CaMV poly(A) signal: cauliflower mosaic virus polyadenylation signal
  10872..10896   -  misc_feature   LB T-DNA repeat: left border repeat from nopaline C58 T-DNA
  11175..11202   -  terminator     rrnB T2 terminator: transcription terminator T2 from the E. coli rrnB gene
  11334..11377   +  terminator     rrnB T1 terminator: Escherichia coli rrnB; transcription terminator T1 from the E. coli rrnB gene
  11549..11984   -  rep_origin     pSa ori: origin of replication from bacterial plasmid pSa
  12099..12687   -  rep_origin     ori: high-copy-number ColE1/pMB1/pBR322/pUC origin of replication
  12777..13586   -  CDS            KanR: aminoglycoside phosphotransferase; aph(3')-Ia; confers resistance to kanamycin in bacteria or G418 (Geneticin®) in eukaryotes
