[The description below was written by a language model from this plasmid's Addgene catalogue record and pLannotate feature annotations shown in this document.]
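Description:
pBUN6A11 is a pGreen-like binary vector from a plant CRISPR/Cas toolkit, built for Agrobacterium-mediated T-DNA delivery and targeted gene activation rather than genome cutting. The backbone outside the T-DNA borders carries a high-copy ColE1/pUC-type origin for propagation in E. coli, the pSa origin characteristic of pGreen vectors (which generally depends on a replicase supplied in trans from a helper plasmid in Agrobacterium), and a kanamycin resistance gene. The record lists kanamycin plus spectinomycin as bacterial selection. The spectinomycin marker (aadA, with an integron Pc promoter fragment) sits between the OsU3 promoter and the gRNA scaffold, so it appears to act as a selectable stuffer at the site where the target sequence is inserted, although the cloning method itself is not stated.

Between the nopaline-type right and left border repeats are three units. The rice U3 snRNA promoter drives the Streptococcus pyogenes guide RNA scaffold, giving Pol III transcription of the guide once a target sequence has been cloned in. The maize ubiquitin (Ubi1) promoter drives a maize codon-optimised, cleavage-defective dCas9 fused to VP64 (four minimal VP16 activation domains). This protein carries an N-terminal 3xFLAG tag and NLS and a C-terminal NLS and HA tag, and its transcript ends at a NOS terminator. Finally, an enhanced CaMV 35S promoter expresses bar, with the CaMV poly(A) signal, conferring phosphinothricin/glufosinate tolerance for selecting transformed plants. The guide recruits dCas9-VP64 to a chosen locus to raise transcription of a gene of interest. The rice and maize regulatory elements suggest use in monocots, although the record does not name a target species.
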