Addgene plasmid #50579: pBUN6A11
Purpose: CRISPR/Cas based plant genome editing and gene regulation; expresses dCas9-VP64, gRNA scaffold for insertion of target sequence (OsU3 promoter), Bar resistance
Depositing lab: Qi-Jun Chen. Publication: A CRISPR/Cas9 toolkit for multiplex genome editing in plants. Xing HL, Dong L, Wang ZP, Zhang HY, Han CY, Liu B, Wang XC, Chen QJ. BMC Plant Biol. 2014 Nov 29;14(1):327. 10.1186/s12870-014-0327-y PubMed 25432517.
Backbone
  Vector backbone: pGreen-like binary vector
  Backbone manufacturer: Mullineaux Lab, see http://www.pgreen.ac.uk/
  Vector type: CRISPR ; Plant expression
  Selectable markers: Bar
Growth in bacteria
  Bacterial resistance: Kanamycin and Spectinomycin, 50 & 50 μg/mL
  Growth temperature: 37°C
  Growth strain: DH5alpha
  Copy number: High Copy
Gene/Insert 1
  Gene/Insert name: dCas9-VP64 (alt name: Cas9)
  Species: Synthetic
  Mutation: dCas9 = defective in DNA cleavage; 4×minimal VP16 activation domain; maize codon–optimized dCas9-VP64 vectors were designed for targeted activation of the genes of interest
  Promoter: Ubi1p
  Tag / fusion protein: 3xFLAG (N terminal on insert); NLS (N terminal on insert); NLS (C terminal on insert); HA (C terminal on insert)
  Cloning method: Unknown
  Sequencing primers: 5′ hSpCas9-R1, CGCTCGTGCTTCTTATCCTC
Gene/Insert 2
  Gene/Insert name: gRNA scaffold
  Species: Synthetic
  Promoter: OsU3p
  Cloning method: Unknown
  Sequencing primers: 5′ RB-F1, ggataaaccttttcacgccc
Terms and licenses: Academic/Nonprofit Terms; Industry Terms: Not Available to Industry
How to cite: pBUN6A11 was a gift from Qi-Jun Chen (Addgene plasmid # 50579 ; http://n2t.net/addgene:50579 ; RRID:Addgene_50579)
