>Addgene plasmid #50579 | pBUN6A11 | addgene partial sequence | sequence record 76748 | hSpCas9-R1 5'-CGCTCGTGCTTCTTATCCTC-3'
AAGAATCGTCAACCTTCGCCATCTCGTTGGAGAAAATCTCCTGCAGGTAGCAGATGCGATTCTTCCTGCG
CGTGTACCGCCTGCGGGCGGTGCGCTTGAGCCGCGTAGCCTCAGCCGTCTCGCCGCTGTCGAACAGGAGA
GCGCCAATGAGATTCTTCTTGATGGAATGCCGATCGGTGTTGCCCAGGACCTTGAACTTCTTTGAGGGCA
CCTTGTACTCGTCGGTGATCACGGCCCAGCCAACAGAGTTAGTCCCAATGGCGAGGCCGATCGAGTACTT
CTTGTCAGCAGCTGGCACCCCGTGGATGCCAACCTTCCTCTTCTTCTTCGGAGCCATCTTGTCATCATCA
TCCTTGTAATCAATGTCGTGGTCCTTGTAATCCCCGTCGTGGTCCTTGTAATCCATCTAGAGCGGCCGCG
GCCATACAAGTATTGGGGATCCCCCGGGCTGCAGAAGTAACACCAAACAACAGGGTGAGCATCGACAAAA
GAAACAGTACCAAGCAAATAAATAGCGTATGAAGGCAGGGCTAAAAAAATCCACATATAGCTGCTGCATA
TGCCATCATCCAAGTATATCAAGATCAAAATAATTATAAAACATACTTGTTTATTATAATAGATAGGTAC
TCAAGGTTAGAGCATATGAATAGATGCTGCATATGCCATCATGTATATGCATCAGTAAAACCCACATCAA
CATGTATACCTATCCTAGATCGATATTTCCATCCATCTTAAACTCGTAACTATGAAGATGTATGACACAC
ACATACAGTTCCAAAATTAATAAATACACCAGGTAGTTTGAAACAGTATTCTACTCCGATCTAGAACGAA
TGAACGACCGCCCAACCACACCACATCATCACAACCAAGCGAACAAAAAGCATCTCTGTATATGCATCAG
TAAAACCCGCATCAACATGTATACCTATCCTAGATCGATATTTCCATCCATCATCTTCAA
