>Addgene plasmid #50579 | pBUN6A11 | addgene partial sequence | sequence record 78043 | M13_pUC_fwd_primer
ACATAGATGACACCGCGCGCGATAATTTATCCTAGTTTGCGCGCTATATTTTGTTTTCTATCGCGTATTA
AATGTATAATTGCGGGACTCTAATCATAAAAACCCATCTCATAAATAACGTCATGCATTACATGTTAATT
ATTACATGCTTAACGTAATTCAACAGAAATTATATGATAATCATCGCAAGACCGGCAACAGGATTCAATC
TTAAGAAACTTTATTGCCAAATGTTTGAACGATCGGGGAAATTCGGATCCCCAATACTTGTATGGAGGCC
TGAGCTCAGGAGGCGTAGTCGGGCACATCGTATGGGTATGAGCCAACCTTCCGCTTCTTCTTAGGCGACC
CCAGCATATCGAGGTCAAAATCGTCCAGAGCGTCCGACCCGAGCATATCGAGGTCAAAGTCGTCGAGCGC
GTCGCTCCCGAGCATATCGAGGTCGAAGTCGTCCAGGGCGTCGGAGCCCAGCATATCGAGGTCGAAATCG
TCGAGGGCGTCCGACCCGACCTTCCTCTTCTTCTTGGGGCTGCCGCTGCTGCCGACCTTCCTCTTCTTCT
TAGGGCTGCCTGATGACCCGGACTTCTTCTTCTTCGCCTGCCCCGCCTTCTTCGTCGCCGCTGGCCGCTT
GTCGCCCCCGAGCTGAGACAGGTCGATGCGCGTCTCGTAGAGGCCGGTAATCGACTGGTGGATGAGGGTC
GCGTCCAGGACCTCCTTAGTGCTTGTGTACCTCTTGCGATCGATAGTTGTGTCGAAGTACTTGAAAGCAG
CAGGGGCGCCGAGGTTCGTCAGGGTGAAGAGATGAATGATATTCTCAGCCTGCTCCCTGATTGGCTTGTC
GCGGTGCTTGTTGTACGCGGAGAGGACCTTATCCAGATTCGCGTCGGCCAGGATCACGCGCTTGGAGAAC
TCGGAAATCTGCTCAATGATCTCGTCGAGGTAATGCTTGTGCTGCTCGACGAACAGCTGCTTCTGCTCGT
