>Addgene plasmid #50579 | pBUN6A11 | addgene partial sequence | sequence record 78438 | RB-F1 5'-ggataaaccttttcacgccc-3'
AAGCTCAAGCTAAGCTCACGTGACGGAATTAAGCTTAGTAATTCATCCAGGTCTCCAAGTTCTAGGATTT
TCAGAACTGCAACTTATTTTATCAAGGAATCTTTAAACATACGAACAGATCACTTAAAGTTCTTCTGAAG
CAACTTAAAGTTATCAGGCATGCATGGATCTTGGAGGAATCAGATGTGCAGTCAGGGACCATAGCACAAG
ACAGGCGTCTTCTACTGGTGCTACCAGCAAATGCTGGAAGCCGGGAACACTGGGTACGTTGGAAACCACG
TGATGTGAAGAAGTAAGATAAACTGTAGGAGAAAAGCATTTCGTAGTGGGCCATGAAGCCTTTCAGGACA
TGTATTGCAGTATGGGCCGGCCCATTACGCAATTGGACGACAACAAAGACTAGTATTAGTACCACCTCGG
CTATCCACATAGATCAAAGCTGATTTAAAAGAGTTGTGCAGATGATCCGTGGCGTGAGACCAACCCAGTG
GACATAAGCCTGTTCGGTTCGTAAGCTGTAATGCAAGTAGCGTATGCGCTCACGCAACTGGTCCAGAACC
TTGACCGAACGCAGCGGTGGTAACGGCGCAGTGGCGGTTTTCATGGCTTGTTATGACTGTTTTTTTGGGG
TACAGTCTATGCCTCGGGCATCCAAGCAGCAAGCGCGTTACGCCGTGGGTCGATGTTTGATGTTATGGAG
CAGCAACGATGTTACGCAGCAGGGCAGTCGCCCTAAAACAAAGTTAAACATCATGGGGGAAGCGGTGATC
GCCGAAGTATCGACTCAACTATCAGAGGTAGTTGGCGTCATCGAGCGCCATCTCGAACCGACGTTGCTGG
CCGTACATTTGTACGGCTCCGCAGTG
